>Addgene plasmid #179299 | JEH127 | addgene full sequence | sequence record 354392 | Addgene NGS Result
GACATTGATTATTGACTAGTTATTAATAGTAATCAATTACGGGGTCATTAGTTCATAGCCCATATATGGA
GTTCCGCGTTACATAACTTACGGTAAATGGCCCGCCTGGCTGACCGCCCAACGACCCCCGCCCATTGACG
TCAATAATGACGTATGTTCCCATAGTAACGCCAATAGGGACTTTCCATTGACGTCAATGGGTGGAGTATT
TACGGTAAACTGCCCACTTGGCAGTACATCAAGTGTATCATATGCCAAGTACGCCCCCTATTGACGTCAA
TGACGGTAAATGGCCCGCCTGGCATTATGCCCAGTACATGACCTTATGGGACTTTCCTACTTGGCAGTAC
ATCTACGTATTAGTCATCGCTATTACCATGGTCGAGGTGAGCCCCACGTTCTGCTTCACTCTCCCCATCT
CCCCCCCCTCCCCACCCCCAATTTTGTATTTATTTATTTTTTAATTATTTTGTGCAGCGATGGGGGCGGG
GGGGGGGGGGGGGCGCGCGCCRGGSGGGGSGGGGSGGGGSGGGGGGSGGGGSGGGGSGRGGSGGRGRGGK
GCGGCGGCAGCCAATCAGAGCGGCGCGCTCCGAAAGTTTCCTTTTATGGCGAGGCGGCGGCGGCGGCGGC
CCTATAAAAAGCGAAGCGCGCGGCGGGCGGGAGTCGCTGCGCGCTGCCTTCGCCCCGTGCCCCGCTCCGC
CGCCGCCTCGCGCCGCCCGCCCCGGCTCTGACTGACCGCGTTACTCCCACAGGTGAGCGGGCGGGACGGC
CCTTCTCCTCCGGGCTGTAATTAGCGCTTGGTTTAATGACGGCTTGTTTCTTTTCTGTGGCTGCGTGAAA
GCCTTGAGGGGCTCCGGGAGGGCCCTTTGTGCGGGGGGAGCGGCTCGGGGGGTGCGTGCGTGTGTGTGTG
CGTGGGGAGCGCCGCGTGCGGCTCCGCGCTGCCCGGCGGCTGTGAGCGCTGCGGGCGCGGCGCGGGGCTT
TGTGCGCTCCGCAGTGTGCGCGAGGGGAGCGCGGCCGGGGGCGGTGCCCCGCGGTGCGGGGGGGGCTGCG
AGGGGAACAAAGGCTGCGTGCGGGGTGTGTGCGTGGGGGGGTGAGCAGGGGGTGTGGGCGCGTCGGTCGG
GCTGCAACCCCCCCTGCACCCCCCTCCCCGAGTTGCTGAGCACGGCCCGGCTTCGGGTGCGGGGCTCCGT
ACGGGGCGTGGCGCGGGGCTCGCCGTGCCGGGCGGGGGGTGGCGGCAGGTGGGGGTGCCGGGCGGGGCGG
GGCCGCCTCGGGCCGGGGAGGGCTCGGGGGAGGGGCGCGGCGGCCCCCGGAGCGCCGGCGGCTGTCGAGG
CGCGGCGAGCCGCAGCCATTGCCTTTTATGGTAATCGTGCGAGAGGGCGCAGGGACTTCCTTTGTCCCAA
ATCTGTGCGGAGCCGAAATCTGGGAGGCGCCGCCGCACCCCCTCTAGCGGGCGCGGGGCGAAGCGGTGCG
GCGCCGGCAGGAAGGAAATGGGCGGGGAGGGCCTTCGTGCGTCGCCGCGCCGCCGTCCCCTTCTCCCTCT
CCAGCCTCGGGGCTGTCCGCGGGGGGACGGCTGCCTTCGGGGGGGACGGGGCAGGGCGGGGTTCGGCTTC
TGGCGTGTGACCGGCGGCTCTAGAGCCTCTGCTAACCATGTTCATGCCTTCTTCTTTTTCCTACAGCTCC
TGGGCAACGTGCTGGTTATTGTGCTGTCTCATCATTTTGGCAAAGAATTCTGCAGTCGACGGTACCGCGG
GCCCGGGATCCACCGGTCGCCACCATGGCGCCGAAAAAAAAACGCAAAGTGAACGGCGGAGGGTCCGGAG
GAGGCGGTAGCGGAGGCGATAAAAAGTATTCTATTGGTTTAGCCATCGGCACTAATTCCGTTGGATGGGC
TGTCATAACCGATGAATACAAAGTACCTTCAAAGAAATTTAAGGTGTTGGGGAACACAGACCGTCATTCG
ATTAAAAAGAATCTTATCGGTGCCCTCCTATTCGATAGTGGCGAAACGGCAGAGGCGACTCGCCTGAAAC
GAACCGCTCGGAGAAGGTATACACGTCGCAAGAACCGAATATGTTACTTACAAGAAATTTTTAGCAATGA
GATGGCCAAAGTTGACGATTCTTTCTTTCACCGTTTGGAAGAGTCCTTCCTTGTCGAAGAGGACAAGAAA
CATGAACGGCACCCCATCTTTGGAAACATAGTAGATGAGGTGGCATATCATGAAAAGTACCCAACGATTT
ATCACCTCAGAAAAAAGCTAGTTGACTCAACTGATAAAGCGGACCTGAGGTTAATCTACTTGGCTCTTGC
CCATATGATAAAGTTCCGTGGGCACTTTCTCATTGAGGGTGATCTAAATCCGGACAACTCGGATGTCGAC
AAACTGTTCATCCAGTTAGTACAAACCTATAATCAGTTGTTTGAAGAGAACCCTATAAATGCAAGTGGCG
TGGATGCGAAGGCTATTCTTAGCGCCCGCCTCTCTAAATCCCGACGGCTAGAAAACCTGATCGCACAATT
ACCCGGAGAGAAGAAAAATGGGTTGTTCGGTAACCTTATAGCGCTCTCACTAGGCCTGACACCAAATTTT
AAGTCGAACTTCGACTTAGCTGAAGATGCCAAATTGCAGCTTAGTAAGGACACGTACGATGACGATCTCG
ACAATCTACTGGCACAAATTGGAGATCAGTATGCGGACTTATTTTTGGCTGCCAAAAACCTTAGCGATGC
AATCCTCCTATCTGACATACTGAGAGTTAATACTGAGATTACCAAGGCGCCGTTATCCGCTTCAATGATC
AAAAGGTACGATGAACATCACCAAGACTTGACACTTCTCAAGGCCCTAGTCCGTCAGCAACTGCCTGAGA
AATATAAGGAAATATTCTTTGATCAGTCGAAAAACGGGTACGCAGGTTATATTGACGGCGGAGCGAGTCA
AGAGGAATTCTACAAGTTTATCAAACCCATATTAGAGAAGATGGATGGGACGGAAGAGTTGCTTGTAAAA
CTCAATCGCGAAGATCTACTGCGAAAGCAGCGGACTTTCGACAACGGTAGCATTCCACATCAAATCCACT
TAGGCGAATTGCATGCTATACTTAGAAGGCAGGAGGATTTTTATCCGTTCCTCAAAGACAATCGTGAAAA
GATTGAGAAAATCCTAACCTTTCGCATACCTTACTATGTGGGACCCCTGGCCCGAGGGAACTCTCGGTTC
GCATGGATGACAAGAAAGTCCGAAGAAACGATTACTCCATGGAATTTTGAGGAAGTTGTCGATAAAGGTG
CGTCAGCTCAATCGTTCATCGAGAGGATGACCAACTTTGACAAGAATTTACCGAACGAAAAAGTATTGCC
TAAGCACAGTTTACTTTACGAGTATTTCACAGTGTACAATGAACTCACGAAAGTTAAGTATGTCACTGAG
GGCATGCGTAAACCCGCCTTTCTAAGCGGAGAACAGAAGAAAGCAATAGTAGATCTGTTATTCAAGACCA
ACCGCAAAGTGACAGTTAAGCAATTGAAAGAGGACTACTTTAAGAAAATTGAATGCTTCGATTCTGTCGA
GATCTCCGGGGTAGAAGATCGATTTAATGCGTCACTTGGTACGTATCATGACCTCCTAAAGATAATTAAA
GATAAGGACTTCCTGGATAACGAAGAGAATGAAGATATCTTAGAAGATATAGTGTTGACTCTTACCCTCT
TTGAAGATCGGGAAATGATTGAGGAAAGACTAAAAACATACGCTCACCTGTTCGACGATAAGGTTATGAA
ACAGTTAAAGAGGCGTCGCTATACGGGCTGGGGACGATTGTCGCGGAAACTTATCAACGGGATAAGAGAC
AAGCAAAGTGGTAAAACTATTCTCGATTTTCTAAAGAGCGACGGCTTCGCCAATAGGAACTTTATGCAGC
TGATCCATGATGACTCTTTAACCTTCAAAGAGGATATACAAAAGGCACAGGTTTCCGGACAAGGGGACTC
ATTGCACGAACATATTGCGAATCTTGCTGGTTCGCCAGCCATCAAAAAGGGCATACTCCAGACAGTCAAA
GTAGTGGATGAGCTAGTTAAGGTCATGGGACGTCACAAACCGGAAAACATTGTAATCGAGATGGCACGCG
AAAATCAAACGACTCAGAAGGGGCAAAAAAACAGTCGAGAGCGGATGAAGAGAATAGAAGAGGGTATTAA
AGAACTGGGCAGCCAGATCTTAAAGGAGCATCCTGTGGAAAATACCCAATTGCAGAACGAGAAACTTTAC
CTCTATTACCTACAAAATGGAAGGGACATGTATGTTGATCAGGAACTGGACATAAACCGTTTATCTGATT
ACGACGTCGATGCCATTGTACCCCAATCCTTTTTGAAGGACGATTCAATCGACAATAAAGTGCTTACACG
CTCGGATAAGAACCGAGGGAAAAGTGACAATGTTCCAAGCGAGGAAGTCGTAAAGAAAATGAAGAACTAT
TGGCGGCAGCTCCTAAATGCGAAACTGATAACGCAAAGAAAGTTCGATAACTTAACTAAAGCTGAGAGGG
GTGGCTTGTCTGAACTTGACAAGGCCGGATTTATTAAACGTCAGCTCGTGGAAACCCGCCAAATCACAAA
GCATGTTGCACAGATACTAGATTCCCGAATGAATACGAAATACGACGAGAACGATAAGCTGATTCGGGAA
GTCAAAGTAATCACTTTAAAGTCAAAATTGGTGTCGGACTTCAGAAAGGATTTTCAATTCTATAAAGTTA
GGGAGATAAATAACTACCACCATGCGCACGACGCTTATCTTAATGCCGTCGTAGGGACCGCACTCATTAA
GAAATACCCGAAGCTAGAAAGTGAGTTTGTGTATGGTGATTACAAAGTTTATGACGTCCGTAAGATGATC
GCGAAAAGCGAACAGGAGATAGGCAAGGCTACAGCCAAATACTTCTTTTATTCTAACATTATGAATTTCT
TTAAGACGGAAATCACTCTGGCAAACGGAGAGATACGCAAACGACCTTTAATTGAAACCAATGGGGAGAC
AGGTGAAATCGTATGGGATAAGGGCCGGGACTTCGCGACGGTGAGAAAAGTTTTGTCCATGCCCCAAGTC
AACATAGTAAAGAAAACTGAGGTGCAGACCGGAGGGTTTTCAAAGGAATCGATTCTTCCAAAAAGGAATA
GTGATAAGCTCATCGCTCGTAAAAAGGACTGGGACCCGAAAAAGTACGGTGGCTTCGATAGCCCTACAGT
TGCCTATTCTGTCCTAGTAGTGGCAAAAGTTGAGAAGGGAAAATCCAAGAAACTGAAGTCAGTCAAAGAA
TTATTGGGGATAACGATTATGGAGCGCTCGTCTTTTGAAAAGAACCCCATCGACTTCCTTGAGGCGAAAG
GTTACAAGGAAGTAAAAAAGGATCTCATAATTAAACTACCAAAGTATAGTCTGTTTGAGTTAGAAAATGG
CCGAAAACGGATGTTGGCTAGCGCCGGAGAGCTTCAAAAGGGGAACGAACTCGCACTACCGTCTAAATAC
GTGAATTTCCTGTATTTAGCGTCCCATTACGAGAAGTTGAAAGGTTCACCTGAAGATAACGAACAGAAGC
AACTTTTTGTTGAGCAGCACAAACATTATCTCGACGAAATCATAGAGCAAATTTCGGAATTCAGTAAGAG
AGTCATCCTAGCTGATGCCAATCTGGACAAAGTATTAAGCGCATACAACAAGCACAGGGATAAACCCATA
CGTGAGCAGGCGGAAAATATTATCCATTTGTTTACTCTTACCAACCTCGGCGCTCCAGCCGCATTCAAGT
ATTTTGACACAACGATAGATCGCAAACGATACACTTCTACCAAGGAGGTGCTAGACGCGACACTGATTCA
CCAATCCATCACGGGATTATATGAAACTCGGATAGATTTGTCACAGCTTGGGGGTGACGGATCCCCCAAG
AAGAAGAGGAAAGTCAAAAGGCCGGCGGCCACGAAAAAGGCCGGCCAGGCAAAAAAGAAAAAGGGATCCT
ACCCATACGATGTTCCAGATTACGCTTATCCCTACGACGTGCCTGATTATGCATACCCATATGATGTCCC
CGACTATGCCGGAAGCGAGGCCAGCGGTTCCGGACGGGCTGACGCATTGGACGATTTTGATCTGGATATG
CTGGGAAGTGACGCCCTCGATGATTTTGACCTTGACATGCTTGGTTCGGATGCCCTTGATGACTTTGACC
TCGACATGCTCGGCAGTGACGCCCTTGATGATTTCGACCTGGACATGCTGATTAACTCTAGAAGTTCCGG
ATCTCCGAAAAAGAAACGCAAAGTTGGTAGCCAGTACCTGCCCGACACCGACGACCGGCACCGGATCGAG
GAAAAGCGGAAGCGGACCTACGAGACATTCAAGAGCATCATGAAGAAGTCCCCCTTCAGCGGCCCCACCG
ACCCTAGACCTCCACCTAGAAGAATCGCCGTGCCCAGCAGATCCAGCGCCAGCGTGCCAAAACCTGCCCC
CCAGCCTTACCCCTTCACCAGCAGCCTGAGCACCATCAACTACGACGAGTTCCCTACCATGGTGTTCCCC
AGCGGCCAGATCTCTCAGGCCTCTGCTCTGGCTCCAGCCCCTCCTCAGGTGCTGCCTCAGGCTCCTGCTC
CTGCACCAGCTCCAGCCATGGTGTCTGCACTGGCTCAGGCACCAGCACCCGTGCCTGTGCTGGCTCCTGG
ACCTCCACAGGCTGTGGCTCCACCAGCCCCTAAACCTACACAGGCCGGCGAGGGCACACTGTCTGAAGCT
CTGCTGCAGCTGCAGTTCGACGACGAGGATCTGGGAGCCCTGCTGGGAAACAGCACCGATCCTGCCGTGT
TCACCGACCTGGCCAGCGTGGACAACAGCGAGTTCCAGCAGCTGCTGAACCAGGGCATCCCTGTGGCCCC
TCACACCACCGAGCCCATGCTGATGGAATACCCCGAGGCCATCACCCGGCTCGTGACAGGCGCTCAGAGG
CCTCCTGATCCAGCTCCTGCCCCTCTGGGAGCACCAGGCCTGCCTAATGGACTGCTGTCTGGCGACGAGG
ACTTCAGCTCTATCGCCGATATGGATTTCTCAGCCTTGCTGGGCTCTGGCAGCGGCAGCCGGGATTCCAG
GGAAGGGATGTTTTTGCCGAAGCCTGAGGCCGGCTCCGCTATTAGTGACGTGTTTGAGGGCCGCGAGGTG
TGCCAGCCAAAACGAATCCGGCCATTTCATCCTCCAGGAAGTCCATGGGCCAACCGCCCACTCCCCGCCA
GCCTCGCACCAACACCAACCGGTCCAGTACATGAGCCAGTCGGGTCACTGACCCCGGCACCAGTCCCTCA
GCCACTGGATCCAGCGCCCGCAGTGACTCCCGAGGCCAGTCACCTGTTGGAGGATCCCGATGAAGAGACG
AGCCAGGCTGTCAAAGCCCTTCGGGAGATGGCCGATACTGTGATTCCCCAGAAGGAAGAGGCTGCAATCT
GTGGCCAAATGGACCTTTCCCATCCGCCCCCAAGGGGCCATCTGGATGAGCTGACAACCACACTTGAGTC
CATGACCGAGGATCTGAACCTGGACTCACCCCTGACCCCGGAATTGAACGAGATTCTGGATACCTTCCTG
AACGACGAGTGCCTCTTGCATGCCATGCATATCAGCACAGGACTGTCCATCTTCGACACATCTCTGTTTT
AAGGCCGCACTCCTCAGGTGCAGGCTGCCTATCAGAAGGTGGTGGCTGGTGTGGCCAATGCCCTGGCTCA
CAAATACCACTGAGATCTTTTTCCCTCTGCCAAAAATTATGGGGACATCATGAAGCCCCTTGAGCATCTG
ACTTCTGGCTAATAAAGGAAATTTATTTTCATTGCAATAGTGTGTTGGAATTTTTTGTGTCTCTCACTCG
GAAGGACATATGGGAGGGCAAATCATTTAAAACATCAGAATGAGTATTTGGTTTAGAGTTTGGCAACATA
TGCCCATATGCTGGCTGCCATGAACAAAGGTTGGCTATAAAGAGGTCATCAGTATATGAAACAGCCCCCT
GCTGTCCATTCCTTATTCCATAGAAAAGCCTTGACTTGAGGTTAGATTTTTTTTATATTTTGTTTTGTGT
TATTTTTTTCTTTAACATCCCTAAAATTTTCCTTACATGTTTTACTAGCCAGATTTTTCCTCCTCTCCTG
ACTACTCCCAGTCATAGCTGTCCCTCTTCTCTTATGGAGATCCCTCGACCTGCAGCCCAAGCTTGGCGTA
ATCATGGTCATAGCTGTTTCCTGTGTGAAATTGTTATCCGCTCACAATTCCACACAACATACGAGCCGGA
AGCATAAAGTGTAAAGCCTGGGGTGCCTAATGAGTGAGCTAACTCACATTAATTGCGTTGCGCTCACTGC
CCGCTTTCCAGTCGGGAAACCTGTCGTGCCAGCGGATCCGCATCTCAATTAGTCAGCAACCATAGTCCCG
CCCCTAACTCCGCCCATCCCGCCCCTAACTCCGCCCAGTTCCGCCCATTCTCCGCCCCATGGCTGACTAA
TTTTTTTTATTTATGCAGAGGCCGAGGCCGCCTCGGCCTCTGAGCTATTCCAGAAGTAGTGAGGAGGCTT
TTTTGGAGGCCTAGGCTTTTGCAAAAAGCTAACTTGTTTATTGCAGCTTATAATGGTTACAAATAAAGCA
ATAGCATCACAAATTTCACAAATAAAGCATTTTTTTCACTGCATTCTAGTTGTGGTTTGTCCAAACTCAT
CAATGTATCTTATCATGTCTGGATCCGCTGCATTAATGAATCGGCCAACGCGCGGGGAGAGGCGGTTTGC
GTATTGGGCGCTCTTCCGCTTCCTCGCTCACTGACTCGCTGCGCTCGGTCGTTCGGCTGCGGCGAGCGGT
ATCAGCTCACTCAAAGGCGGTAATACGGTTATCCACAGAATCAGGGGATAACGCAGGAAAGAACATGTGA
GCAAAAGGCCAGCAAAAGGCCAGGAACCGTAAAAAGGCCGCGTTGCTGGCGTTTTTCCATAGGCTCCGCC
CCCCTGACGAGCATCACAAAAATCGACGCTCAAGTCAGAGGTGGCGAAACCCGACAGGACTATAAAGATA
CCAGGCGTTTCCCCCTGGAAGCTCCCTCGTGCGCTCTCCTGTTCCGACCCTGCCGCTTACCGGATACCTG
TCCGCCTTTCTCCCTTCGGGAAGCGTGGCGCTTTCTCATAGCTCACGCTGTAGGTATCTCAGTTCGGTGT
AGGTCGTTCGCTCCAAGCTGGGCTGTGTGCACGAACCCCCCGTTCAGCCCGACCGCTGCGCCTTATCCGG
TAACTATCGTCTTGAGTCCAACCCGGTAAGACACGACTTATCGCCACTGGCAGCAGCCACTGGTAACAGG
ATTAGCAGAGCGAGGTATGTAGGCGGTGCTACAGAGTTCTTGAAGTGGTGGCCTAACTACGGCTACACTA
GAAGAACAGTATTTGGTATCTGCGCTCTGCTGAAGCCAGTTACCTTCGGAAAAAGAGTTGGTAGCTCTTG
ATCCGGCAAACAAACCACCGCTGGTAGCGGTGGTTTTTTTGTTTGCAAGCAGCAGATTACGCGCAGAAAA
AAAGGATCTCAAGAAGATCCTTTGATCTTTTCTACGGGGTCTGACGCTCAGTGGAACGAAAACTCACGTT
AAGGGATTTTGGTCATGAGATTATCAAAAAGGATCTTCACCTAGATCCTTTTAAATTAAAAATGAAGTTT
TAAATCAATCTAAAGTATATATGAGTAAACTTGGTCTGACAGTTACCAATGCTTAATCAGTGAGGCACCT
ATCTCAGCGATCTGTCTATTTCGTTCATCCATAGTTGCCTGACTCCCCGTCGTGTAGATAACTACGATAC
GGGAGGGCTTACCATCTGGCCCCAGTGCTGCAATGATACCGCGAGACCCACGCTCACCGGCTCCAGATTT
ATCAGCAATAAACCAGCCAGCCGGAAGGGCCGAGCGCAGAAGTGGTCCTGCAACTTTATCCGCCTCCATC
CAGTCTATTAATTGTTGCCGGGAAGCTAGAGTAAGTAGTTCGCCAGTTAATAGTTTGCGCAACGTTGTTG
CCATTGCTACAGGCATCGTGGTGTCACGCTCGTCGTTTGGTATGGCTTCATTCAGCTCCGGTTCCCAACG
ATCAAGGCGAGTTACATGATCCCCCATGTTGTGCAAAAAAGCGGTTAGCTCCTTCGGTCCTCCGATCGTT
GTCAGAAGTAAGTTGGCCGCAGTGTTATCACTCATGGTTATGGCAGCACTGCATAATTCTCTTACTGTCA
TGCCATCCGTAAGATGCTTTTCTGTGACTGGTGAGTACTCAACCAAGTCATTCTGAGAATAGTGTATGCG
GCGACCGAGTTGCTCTTGCCCGGCGTCAATACGGGATAATACCGCGCCACATAGCAGAACTTTAAAAGTG
CTCATCATTGGAAAACGTTCTTCGGGGCGAAAACTCTCAAGGATCTTACCGCTGTTGAGATCCAGTTCGA
TGTAACCCACTCGTGCACCCAACTGATCTTCAGCATCTTTTACTTTCACCAGCGTTTCTGGGTGAGCAAA
AACAGGAAGGCAAAATGCCGCAAAAAAGGGAATAAGGGCGACACGGAAATGTTGAATACTCATACTCTTC
CTTTTTCAATATTATTGAAGCATTTATCAGGGTTATTGTCTCATGAGCGGATACATATTTGAATGTATTT
AGAAAAATAAACAAATAGGGGTTCCGCGCACATTTCCCCGAAAAGTGCCACCTGGGTC
Features (pLannotate 1.2.2; 22 found; start..end, strand, type, name):
      1..380     +  enhancer       CMV enhancer: human cytomegalovirus immediate early enhancer
    660..1676    +  intron         chimeric intron: chimera between introns from chicken β-actin and rabbit β-globin
   1725..1761    +  misc_feature   MCS (fragment): multiple cloning site
   1838..5938    +  CDS            Cas9 VQR: Streptococcus pyogenes Cas9 endonuclease with the D1135V/R1335Q/T1337R mutations has an altered recognition specificity for the protospacer adjacent motif (PAM) (Kleinstiver et al., 2015)
   5966..6013    +  CDS            nucleoplasmin NLS: bipartite nuclear localization signal from nucleoplasmin
   6020..6100    +  CDS            3xHA: three tandem HA epitope tags
   6251..6267    +  CDS            VP96 (fragment): 6 tandem repeats of the minimal activation domain of herpes simplex virus VP16 (Cheng et al., 2013)
   6332..7111    +  CDS            RELA (fragment): TF65_HUMAN - Also known as NFKB3. Experimental evidence at protein level: Swiss-Prot protein existence level 1. NF-kappa-B is a pleiotropic transcription factor present in almost all cell types and is the endpoint of a series of signal transduction events that are initiated by a vast array of stimuli related to many biological processes such as inflammation, immunity, differentiation, cell growth, tumorigenesis and apoptosis. NF-kappa-B is a homo- or heterodimeric complex formed by the Rel-like domain- containing proteins RELA/p65, RELB, NFKB1/p105, NFKB1/p50, REL and NFKB2/p52. The heterodime
   7130..7699    +  CDS            Rta AD: transcriptional activation domain from the human herpesvirus 4 (Epstein-Barr virus) replication and transcription activator Rta/BRLF1 (Hardwick et al., 1992; Chavez et al., 2015)
   7709..7780    +  CDS            HBB (fragment): HBB_PONPY - Experimental evidence at transcript level: Swiss-Prot protein existence level 2. Involved in oxygen transport from the lung to the various peripheral tissues. From Pongo pygmaeus (Bornean orangutan).
   7851..7906    +  polyA_signal   β-globin poly(A) signal: rabbit β-globin polyadenylation signal (Gil and Proudfoot, 1987)
   8291..8307    -  protein_bind   lac operator: The lac repressor binds to the lac operator to inhibit transcription in E. coli. This inhibition can be relieved by adding lactose or isopropyl-β-D-thiogalactopyranoside (IPTG). lac repressor encoded by lacI
   8315..8345    -  promoter       lac promoter: promoter for the E. coli lac operon
   8360..8381    -  protein_bind   CAP binding site: CAP binding activates transcription in the presence of cAMP. E. coli catabolite activator protein
   8394..8433    -  CDS            lacI (fragment): lac repressor; lacI; The lac repressor binds to the lac operator to inhibit transcription in E. coli. This inhibition can be relieved by adding lactose or isopropyl-β-D-thiogalactopyranoside (IPTG).
   8440..8462    +  promoter       SV40 promoter (fragment): SV40 enhancer and early promoter
   8486..8621    +  rep_origin     SV40 ori: SV40 origin of replication
   8641..8775    +  polyA_signal   SV40 poly(A) signal: SV40 polyadenylation signal
   8777..8831    -  CDS            lacI (fragment): lac repressor; lacI; The lac repressor binds to the lac operator to inhibit transcription in E. coli. This inhibition can be relieved by adding lactose or isopropyl-β-D-thiogalactopyranoside (IPTG).
   9014..9602    -  rep_origin     ori: high-copy-number ColE1/pMB1/pBR322/pUC origin of replication
   9773..10633   -  CDS            AmpR: β-lactamase; bla; confers resistance to ampicillin, carbenicillin, and related antibiotics
  10634..10738   -  promoter       AmpR promoter: bla
