[The description below was written by a language model from this plasmid's Addgene catalogue record and pLannotate feature annotations shown in this document.]
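Description:
JEH127 is a mammalian expression plasmid built on the pCAG-CFP backbone that produces a catalytically inactive Streptococcus pyogenes Cas9 (dCas9, carrying the D10A and H840A nuclease-inactivating mutations) fused to the tripartite VPR transcriptional activator. It is listed at about 10.8 kb, with the sequenced record slightly shorter at 10,768 nt. It is propagated in E. coli at high copy through a ColE1/pUC-type origin and selected with ampicillin via the β-lactamase gene and its native promoter. The backbone also retains lac promoter/operator remnants, an SV40 origin with a fragment of the SV40 early promoter, and an SV40 polyadenylation signal. No mammalian selection marker is annotated.

Expression is driven by the CAG promoter, seen in the feature table as the CMV immediate-early enhancer followed by the chimeric chicken β-actin/rabbit β-globin intron, and is terminated by the rabbit β-globin poly(A) signal. The roughly 5.9 kb open reading frame runs from Cas9 into a bipartite nucleoplasmin nuclear localization signal and a 3xHA epitope tag for detection. These are followed by the activator module: tandem VP16 minimal activation repeats (detected only as a short fragment), a portion of human RELA/p65, and the Epstein-Barr virus Rta activation domain. The automated annotation labels the Cas9 segment as the VQR PAM variant, but the catalogue entry records only the D10A and H840A changes, so this label is probably a closest-match call rather than evidence of altered PAM specificity. The short HBB hit just downstream of Rta likely reflects β-globin-derived 3′ sequence. No guide RNA cassette is annotated, so guides would need to come from a separate construct. The associated work concerns CRISPR-mediated activation of genes in human cells, including long-range activation.
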