Addgene plasmid #179299: JEH127
Purpose: Expresses dCas9 fused to VPR
Depositing lab: Keith Joung. Publication: Augmenting and directing long-range CRISPR-mediated activation in human cells. Tak YE, Horng JE, Perry NT, Schultz HT, Iyer S, Yao Q, Zou LS, Aryee MJ, Pinello L, Joung JK. Nat Methods. 2021 Sep;18(9):1075-1081. doi: 10.1038/s41592-021-01224-1. Epub 2021 Aug 5. PubMed 34354266.
Backbone
  Vector backbone: pCAG-CFP
  Total vector size (bp): 10820
  Vector type: Mammalian Expression
Growth in bacteria
  Bacterial resistance: Ampicillin, 100 μg/mL
  Growth temperature: 37°C
  Growth strain: DH5alpha
  Copy number: High Copy
Gene/Insert
  Gene/Insert name: dCas9-VPR
  Species: S. Pyogenes
  Insert size (bp): 5862
  Mutation: D10A, H840A (catalytically inactive Cas9)
  Promoter: CAG
  Cloning method: Gibson Cloning
  Sequencing primers: 5′ GCAACGTGCTGGTTATTGTG; 3′ CAGAGGGAAAAAGATCTCAGTGG
Terms and licenses: Academic/Nonprofit Terms; Industry Terms: Not Available to Industry
How to cite: JEH127 was a gift from Keith Joung (Addgene plasmid # 179299 ; http://n2t.net/addgene:179299 ; RRID:Addgene_179299)
